>Addgene plasmid #77511 | DTYMK gRNA (BRDN0001147404) | addgene full sequence | sequence record 187904 | Addgene Assembled Sequence
CCCGGGTGCAAAGATGGATAAAGTTTTAAACAGAGAGGAATCTTTGCAGCTAATGGACCTTCTAGGTCTT
GAAAGGAGTGGGAATTGGCTCCGGTGCCCGTCAGTGGGCAGAGCGCACATCGCCCACAGTCCCCGAGAAG
TTGGGGGGAGGGGTCGGCAATTGATCCGGTGCCTAGAGAAGGTGGCGCGGGGTAAACTGGGAAAGTGATG
TCGTGTACTGGCTCCGCCTTTTTCCCGAGGGTGGGGGAGAACCGTATATAAGTGCAGTAGTCGCCGTGAA
CGTTCTTTTTCGCAACGGGTTTGCCGCCAGAACACAGGTAAGTGCCGTGTGTGGTTCCCGCGGGCCTGGC
CTCTTTACGGGTTATGGCCCTTGCGTGCCTTGAATTACTTCCACCTGGCTGCAGTACGTGATTCTTGATC
CCGAGCTTCGGGTTGGAAGTGGGTGGGAGAGTTCGAGGCCTTGCGCTTAAGGAGCCCCTTCGCCTCGTGC
TTGAGTTGAGGCCTGGCCTGGGCGCTGGGGCCGCCGCGTGCGAATCTGGTGGCACCTTCGCGCCTGTCTC
GCTGCTTTCGATAAGTCTCTAGCCATTTAAAATTTTTGATGACCTGCTGCGACGCTTTTTTTCTGGCAAG
ATAGTCTTGTAAATGCGGGCCAAGATCTGCACACTGGTATTTCGGTTTTTGGGGCCGCGGGCGGCGACGG
GGCCCGTGCGTCCCAGCGCACATGTTCGGCGAGGCGGGGCCTGCGAGCGCGGCCACCGAGAATCGGACGG
GGGTAGTCTCAAGCTGGCCGGCCTGCTCTGGTGCCTGGCCTCGCGCCGCCGTGTATCGCCCCGCCCTGGG
CGGCAAGGCTGGCCCGGTCGGCACCAGTTGCGTGAGCGGAAAGATGGCCGCTTCCCGGCCCTGCTGCAGG
GAGCTCAAAATGGAGGACGCGGCGCTCGGGAGAGCGGGCGGGTGAGTCACCCACACAAAGGAAAAGGGCC
TTTCCGTCCTCAGCCGTCGCTTCATGTGACTCCACGGAGTACCGGGCGCCGTCCAGGCACCTCGATTAGT
TCTCGAGCTTTTGGAGTACGTCGTCTTTAGGTTGGGGGGAGGGGTTTTATGCGATGGAGTTTCCCCACAC
TGAGTGGGTGGAGACTGAAGTTAGGCCAGCTTGGCACTTGATGTAATTCTCCTTGGAATTTGCCCTTTTT
GAGTTTGGATCTTGGTTCATTCTCAAGCCTCAGACAGTGGTTCAAAGTTTTTTTCTTCCATTTCAGGTGT
CGTGACGTACGGCCACCATGACCGAGTACAAGCCCACGGTGCGCCTCGCCACCCGCGACGACGTCCCCAG
GGCCGTACGCACCCTCGCCGCCGCGTTCGCCGACTACCCCGCCACGCGCCACACCGTCGATCCGGACCGC
CACATCGAGCGGGTCACCGAGCTGCAAGAACTCTTCCTCACGCGCGTCGGGCTCGACATCGGCAAGGTGT
GGGTCGCGGACGACGGCGCCGCCGTGGCGGTCTGGACCACGCCGGAGAGCGTCGAAGCGGGGGCGGTGTT
CGCCGAGATCGGCCCGCGCATGGCCGAGTTGAGCGGTTCCCGGCTGGCCGCGCAGCAACAGATGGAAGGC
CTCCTGGCGCCGCACCGGCCCAAGGAGCCCGCGTGGTTCCTGGCCACCGTCGGAGTCTCGCCCGACCACC
AGGGCAAGGGTCTGGGCAGCGCCGTCGTGCTCCCCGGAGTGGAGGCGGCCGAGCGCGCCGGGGTGCCCGC
CTTCCTGGAGACCTCCGCGCCCCGCAACCTCCCCTTCTACGAGCGGCTCGGCTTCACCGTCACCGCCGAC
GTCGAGGTGCCCGAAGGACCGCGCACCTGGTGCATGACCCGCAAGCCCGGTGCCTGAACGCGTTAAGTCG
ACAATCAACCTCTGGATTACAAAATTTGTGAAAGATTGACTGGTATTCTTAACTATGTTGCTCCTTTTAC
GCTATGTGGATACGCTGCTTTAATGCCTTTGTATCATGCTATTGCTTCCCGTATGGCTTTCATTTTCTCC
TCCTTGTATAAATCCTGGTTGCTGTCTCTTTATGAGGAGTTGTGGCCCGTTGTCAGGCAACGTGGCGTGG
TGTGCACTGTGTTTGCTGACGCAACCCCCACTGGTTGGGGCATTGCCACCACCTGTCAGCTCCTTTCCGG
GACTTTCGCTTTCCCCCTCCCTATTGCCACGGCGGAACTCATCGCCGCCTGCCTTGCCCGCTGCTGGACA
GGGGCTCGGCTGTTGGGCACTGACAATTCCGTGGTGTTGTCGGGGAAATCATCGTCCTTTCCTTGGCTGC
TCGCCTGTGTTGCCACCTGGATTCTGCGCGGGACGTCCTTCTGCTACGTCCCTTCGGCCCTCAATCCAGC
GGACCTTCCTTCCCGCGGCCTGCTGCCGGCTCTGCGGCCTCTTCCGCGTCTTCGCCTTCGCCCTCAGACG
AGTCGGATCTCCCTTTGGGCCGCCTCCCCGCGTCGACTTTAAGACCAATGACTTACAAGGCAGCTGTAGA
TCTTAGCCACTTTTTAAAAGAAAAGGGGGGACTGGAAGGGCTAATTCACTCCCAACGAAGACAAGATCTG
CTTTTTGCTTGTACTGGGTCTCTCTGGTTAGACCAGATCTGAGCCTGGGAGCTCTCTGGCTAACTAGGGA
ACCCACTGCTTAAGCCTCAATAAAGCTTGCCTTGAGTGCTTCAAGTAGTGTGTGCCCGTCTGTTGTGTGA
CTCTGGTAACTAGAGATCCCTCAGACCCTTTTAGTCAGTGTGGAAAATCTCTAGCAGTACGTATAGTAGT
TCATGTCATCTTATTATTCAGTATTTATAACTTGCAAAGAAATGAATATCAGAGAGTGAGAGGAACTTGT
TTATTGCAGCTTATAATGGTTACAAATAAAGCAATAGCATCACAAATTTCACAAATAAAGCATTTTTTTC
ACTGCATTCTAGTTGTGGTTTGTCCAAACTCATCAATGTATCTTATCATGTCTGGCTCTAGCTATCCCGC
CCCTAACTCCGCCCATCCCGCCCCTAACTCCGCCCAGTTCCGCCCATTCTCCGCCCCATGGCTGACTAAT
TTTTTTTATTTATGCAGAGGCCGAGGCCGCCTCGGCCTCTGAGCTATTCCAGAAGTAGTGAGGAGGCTTT
TTTGGAGGCCTAGGGACGTACCCAATTCGCCCTATAGTGAGTCGTATTACGCGCGCTCACTGGCCGTCGT
TTTACAACGTCGTGACTGGGAAAACCCTGGCGTTACCCAACTTAATCGCCTTGCAGCACATCCCCCTTTC
GCCAGCTGGCGTAATAGCGAAGAGGCCCGCACCGATCGCCCTTCCCAACAGTTGCGCAGCCTGAATGGCG
AATGGG
[124 nt withheld, positions 3367-3490]
C
[91 nt withheld, positions 3492-3582]
A
[49 nt withheld, positions 3584-3632]
CCTTTGACGTTGGAGTCCACGTTCTTT
[37 nt withheld, positions 3660-3696]
ACCCTATCTCGGTCTATTCTTTTGATTTATAAGGGATTTTGCCGATTTCGGCCTATTGGTTAAAAAATGA
GCTGATTTAACAAAAATTTAACGCGAATTTTAACAAAATATTAACGCTTACAATTTAGGTGGCACTTTTC
GGGGAAATGTGCGCGGAACCCCTATTTGTTTATTTTTCTAAATACATTCAAATATGTATCCGCTCATGAG
ACAATAACCCTGATAAATGCTTCAATAATATTGAAAAAGGAAGAGTATGAGTATTCAACATTTCCGTGTC
GCCCTTATTCCCTTTTTTGCGGCATTTTGCCTTCCTGTTTTTGCTCACCCAGAAACGCTGGTGAAAGTAA
AAGATGCTGAAGATCAGTTGGGTGCACGAGTGGGTTACATCGAACTGGATCTCAACAGCGGTAAGATCCT
TGAGAGTTTTCGCCCCGAAGAACGTTTTCCAATGATGAGCACTTTTAAAGTTCTGCTATGTGGCGCGGTA
TTATCCCGTATTGACGCCGGGCAAGAGCAACTCGGTCGCCGCATACACTATTCTCAGAATGACTTGGTTG
AGTACTCACCAGTCACAGAAAAGCATCTTACGGATGGCATGACAGTAAGAGAATTATGCAGTGCTGCCAT
AACCATGAGTGATAACACTGCGGCCAACTTACTTCTGACAACGATCGGAGGACCGAAGGAGCTAACCGCT
TTTTTGCACAACATGGGGGATCATGTAACTCGCCTTGATCGTTGGGAACCGGAGCTGAATGAAGCCATAC
CAAACGACGAGCGTGACACCACGATGCCTGTAGCAATGGCAACAACGTTGCGCAAACTATTAACTGGCGA
ACTACTTACTCTAGCTTCCCGGCAACAATTAATAGACTGGATGGAGGCGGATAAAGTTGCAGGACCACTT
CTGCGCTCGGCCCTTCCGGCTGGCTGGTTTATTGCTGATAAATCTGGAGCCGGTGAGCGTGGGTCTCGCG
GTATCATTGCAGCACTGGGGCCAGATGGTAAGCCCTCCCGTATCGTAGTTATCTACACGACGGGGAGTCA
GGCAACTATGGATGAACGAAATAGACAGATCGCTGAGATAGGTGCCTCACTGATTAAGCATTGGTAACTG
TCAGACCAAGTTTACTCATATATACTTTAGATTGATTTAAAACTTCATTTTTAATTTAAAAGGATCTAGG
TGAAGATCCTTTTTGATAATCTCATGACCAAAATCCCTTAACGTGAGTTTTCGTTCCACTGAGCGTCAGA
CCCCGTAGAAAAGATCAAAGGATCTTCTTGAGATCCTTTTTTTCTGCGCGTAATCTGCTGCTTGCAAACA
AAAAAACCACCGCTACCAGCGGTGGTTTGTTTGCCGGATCAAGAGCTACCAACTCTTTTTCCGAAGGTAA
CTGGCTTCAGCAGAGCGCAGATACCAAATACTGTTCTTCTAGTGTAGCCGTAGTTAGGCCACCACTTCAA
GAACTCTGTAGCACCGCCTACATACCTCGCTCTGCTAATCCTGTTACCAGTGGCTGCTGCCAGTGGCGAT
AAGTCGTGTCTTACCGGGTTGGACTCAAGACGATAGTTACCGGATAAGGCGCAGCGGTCGGGCTGAACGG
GGGGTTCGTGCACACAGCCCAGCTTGGAGCGAACGACCTACACCGAACTGAGATACCTACAGCGTGAGCT
ATGAGAAAGCGCCACGCTTCCCGAAGGGAGAAAGGCGGACAGGTATCCGGTAAGCGGCAGGGTCGGAACA
GGAGAGCGCACGAGGGAGCTTCCAGGGGGAAACGCCTGGTATCTTTATAGTCCTGTCGGGTTTCGCCACC
TCTGACTTGAGCGTCGATTTTTGTGATGCTCGTCAGGGGGGCGGAGCCTATGGAAAAACGCCAGCAACGC
GGCCTTTTTACGGTTCCTGGCCTTTTGCTGGCCTTTTGCTCACATGTTCTTTCCTGCGTTATCCCCTGAT
TCTGTGGATAACCGTATTACCGCCTTTGAGTGAGCTGATACCGCTCGCCGCAGCCGAACGACCGAGCGCA
GCGAGTCAGTGAGCGAGGAAGCGGAAGAGCGCCCAATACGCAAACCGCCTCTCCCCGCGCGTTGGCCGAT
TCATTAATGCAGCTGGCACGACAGGTTTCCCGACTGGAAAGCGGGCAGTGAGCGCAACGCAATTAATGTG
AGTTAGCTCACTCATTAGGCACCCCAGGCTTTACACTTTATGCTTCCGGCTCGTATGTTGTGTGGAATTG
TGAGCGGATAACAATTTCACACAGGAAACAGCTATGACCATGATTACGCCAAGCGCGCAATTAACCCTCA
CTAAAGGGAACAAAAGCTGGAGCTGCAAGCTTAATGTAGTCTTATGCAATACTCTTGTAGTCTTGCAACA
TGGTAACGATGAGTTAGCAACATGCCTTACAAGGAGAGAAAAAGCACCGTGCATGCCGATTGGTGGAAGT
AAGGTGGTACGATCGTGCCTTATTAGGAAGGCAACAGACGGGTCTGACATGGATTGGACGAACCACTGAA
TTGCCGCATTGCAGAGATATTGTATTTAAGTGCCTAGCTCGATACATAAACGGGTCTCTCTGGTTAGACC
AGATCTGAGCCTGGGAGCTCTCTGGCTAACTAGGGAACCCACTGCTTAAGCCTCAATAAAGCTTGCCTTG
AGTGCTTCAAGTAGTGTGTGCCCGTCTGTTGTGTGACTCTGGTAACTAGAGATCCCTCAGACCCTTTTAG
TCAGTGTGGAAAATCTCTAGCAGTGGCGCCCGAACAGGGACTTGAAAGCGAAAGGGAAACCAGAGGAGCT
CTCTCGACGCAGGACTCGGCTTGCTGAAGCGCGCACGGCAAGAGGCGAGGGGCGGCGACTGGTGAGTACG
CCAAAAATTTTGACTAGCGGAGGCTAGAAGGAGAGAGATGGGTGCGAGAGCGTCAGTATTAAGCGGGGGA
GAATTAGATCGCGATGGGAAAAAATTCGGTTAAGGCCAGGGGGAAAGAAAAAATATAAATTAAAACATAT
AGTATGGGCAAGCAGGGAGCTAGAACGATTCGCAGTTAATCCTGGCCTGTTAGAAACATCAGAAGGCTGT
AGACAAATACTGGGACAGCTACAACCATCCCTTCAGACAGGATCAGAAGAACTTAGATCATTATATAATA
CAGTAGCAACCCTCTATTGTGTGCATCAAAGGATAGAGATAAAAGACACCAAGGAAGCTTTAGACAAGAT
AGAGGAAGAGCAAAACAAAAGTAAGACCACCGCACAGCAAGCGGCCGCTGATCTTCAGACCTGGAGGAGG
AGATATGAGGGACAATTGGAGAAGTGAATTATATAAATATAAAGTAGTAAAAATTGAACCATTAGGAGTA
GCACCCACCAAGGCAAAGAGAAGAGTGGTGCAGAGAGAAAAAAGAGCAGTGGGAATAGGAGCTTTGTTCC
TTGGGTTCTTGGGAGCAGCAGGAAGCACTATGGGCGCAGCGTCAATGACGCTGACGGTACAGGCCAGACA
ATTATTGTCTGGTATAGTGCAGCAGCAGAACAATTTGCTGAGGGCTATTGAGGCGCAACAGCATCTGTTG
CAACTCACAGTCTGGGGCATCAAGCAGCTCCAGGCAAGAATCCTGGCTGTGGAAAGATACCTAAAGGATC
AACAGCTCCTGGGGATTTGGGGTTGCTCTGGAAAACTCATTTGCACCACTGCTGTGCCTTGGAATGCTAG
TTGGAGTAATAAATCTCTGGAACAGATTTGGAATCACACGACCTGGATGGAGTGGGACAGAGAAATTAAC
AATTACACAAGCTTAATACACTCCTTAATTGAAGAATCGCAAAACCAGCAAGAAAAGAATGAACAAGAAT
TATTGGAATTAGATAAATGGGCAAGTTTGTGGAATTGGTTTAACATAACAAATTGGCTGTGGTATATAAA
ATTATTCATAATGATAGTAGGAGGCTTGGTAGGTTTAAGAATAGTTTTTGCTGTACTTTCTATAGTGAAT
AGAGTTAGGCAGGGATATTCACCATTATCGTTTCAGACCCACCTCCCAACCCCGAGGGGACCCAGAGAGG
GCCTATTTCCCATGATTCCTTCATATTTGCATATACGATACAAGGCTGTTAGAGAGATAATTAGAATTAA
TTTGACTGTAAACACAAAGATATTAGTACAAAATACGTGACGTAGAAAGTAATAATTTCTTGGGTAGTTT
GCAGTTTTAAAATTATGTTTTAAAATGGACTATCATATGCTTACCGTAACTTGAAAGTATTTCGATTTCT
TGGCTTTATATATCTTGTGGAAAGGACGAAACACCGGGAACCGGAGCAGTTCGGCGGTTTTAGAGCTAGA
AATAGCAAGTTAAAATAAGGCTAGTCCGTTATCAACTTGAAAAAGTGGCACCGAGTCGGTGCTTTTTTAA
GCTTGGCGTAACTAGATCTTGAGACAAATGGCAGTATTCATCCACAATTTTAAAAGAAAAGGGGGGATTG
GGGGGTACAGTGCAGGGGAAAGAATAGTAGACATAATAGCAACAGACATACAAACTAAAGAATTACAAAA
ACAAATTACAAAAATTCAAAATTTTCGGGTTTATTACAGGGACAGCAGAGATCCACTTTGGCGCCGGCTC
GAGGGGG
Features (pLannotate 1.2.2; 29 found; start..end, strand, type, name):
     14..80      +  CDS            small t antigen (fragment): SV40 (simian virus 40) small t antigen
    106..317     +  promoter       EF-1α core promoter: core promoter for human elongation factor EF-1α
    318..1256    +  intron         EF-1α intron A: intron upstream of the start codon of human EF-1α
   1278..1877    +  CDS            PuroR (fragment): puromycin N-acetyltransferase; pac from Streptomyces; confers resistance to puromycin
   1893..2481    +  misc_feature   WPRE: woodchuck hepatitis virus posttranscriptional regulatory element
   2532..2551    +  misc_feature   cPPT/CTS (fragment): central polypurine tract and central termination sequence of HIV-1
   2553..2786    +  LTR            3' LTR (ΔU3): self-inactivating 3' long terminal repeat (LTR) from HIV-1
   2864..2985    +  polyA_signal   SV40 poly(A) signal: SV40 polyadenylation signal
   3025..3160    +  rep_origin     SV40 ori: SV40 origin of replication
   3181..3199    -  promoter       T7 promoter: promoter for bacteriophage T7 RNA polymerase
   3207..3362    +  CDS            lacZα (fragment): LacZα fragment of β-galactosidase; lacZ fragment
   3367..3795    +  rep_origin     f1 ori (sequence partly withheld): f1 bacteriophage origin of replication; arrow indicates direction of (+) strand synthesis
   3848..3952    +  promoter       AmpR promoter: bla
   3953..4813    +  CDS            AmpR: β-lactamase; bla; confers resistance to ampicillin, carbenicillin, and related antibiotics
   4984..5572    +  rep_origin     ori: high-copy-number ColE1/pMB1/pBR322/pUC origin of replication
   5755..5847    +  CDS            lacI (fragment): lac repressor; lacI; The lac repressor binds to the lac operator to inhibit transcription in E. coli. This inhibition can be relieved by adding lactose or isopropyl-β-D-thiogalactopyranoside (IPTG).
   5860..5881    +  protein_bind   CAP binding site: CAP binding activates transcription in the presence of cAMP. E. coli catabolite activator protein
   5896..5926    +  promoter       lac promoter: promoter for the E. coli lac operon
   5934..5950    +  protein_bind   lac operator: The lac repressor binds to the lac operator to inhibit transcription in E. coli. This inhibition can be relieved by adding lactose or isopropyl-β-D-thiogalactopyranoside (IPTG). lac repressor encoded by lacI
   5995..6013    +  promoter       T3 promoter: promoter for bacteriophage T3 RNA polymerase
   6041..6267    +  promoter       RSV promoter: Rous sarcoma virus enhancer/promoter
   6268..6448    +  LTR            5' LTR (truncated): truncated 5' long terminal repeat (LTR) from HIV-1
   6495..6620    +  misc_feature   HIV-1 Ψ: packaging signal of human immunodeficiency virus type 1
   6604..6967    +  CDS            HIV-1 gag (fragment): gag protein from human immunodeficiency virus 1; gag
   7113..7346    +  misc_feature   RRE: The Rev response element (RRE) of HIV-1 allows for Rev-dependent mRNA export from the nucleus to the cytoplasm.
   7723..7749    +  CDS            Rev (fragment): human immunodeficiency virus 1 (HIV-1) Rev protein; rev; enhances nuclear export of unspliced and incompletely spliced viral mRNAs
   7753..7993    +  promoter       U6 promoter: RNA polymerase III promoter for human U6 snRNA
   8023..8098    +  misc_RNA       gRNA scaffold: guide RNA scaffold for the Streptococcus pyogenes CRISPR/Cas9 system
   8154..8271    +  misc_feature   cPPT/CTS: central polypurine tract and central termination sequence of HIV-1
