[The description below was written by a language model from this plasmid's Addgene catalogue record and pLannotate feature annotations shown in this document.]
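Description:
DTYMK gRNA (BRDN0001147404) is a third-generation lentiviral single-guide RNA plasmid built on the lentiGuide-Puro backbone and designed to target human DTYMK (deoxythymidylate kinase, also known as TMPK or CDC8). It is propagated in E. coli as a high-copy plasmid through a ColE1/pUC-type origin with ampicillin selection from the β-lactamase gene. The backbone also carries an f1 origin, an SV40 origin and poly(A) signal, and remnants of lac and T7/T3 cloning-vector sequences that have no role in the payload.

The transfer cassette is flanked by a chimeric RSV promoter–truncated HIV-1 5' LTR, which makes genomic RNA production Tat-independent, and a self-inactivating ΔU3 3' LTR. Between them lie the Ψ packaging signal with a partial gag sequence, the Rev response element for Rev-dependent nuclear export, and a cPPT/CTS element that aids nuclear import of the reverse-transcribed genome. A human U6 RNA polymerase III promoter drives the DTYMK-specific spacer fused to the Streptococcus pyogenes Cas9 guide scaffold. Downstream, the EF-1α core promoter with its intron A expresses puromycin N-acetyltransferase, followed by a WPRE to boost transcript stability and expression, so transduced mammalian cells can be selected with puromycin.

The plasmid does not encode Cas9, so it is meant to be used alongside a separate Cas9 lentiviral vector or in cells that already express Cas9, for CRISPR knockout of DTYMK. The guide was designed against two DTYMK reference transcripts, and the depositor notes link it to a human kinome gRNA library developed alongside work on optimised sgRNA design.
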