Addgene plasmid #77511: DTYMK gRNA (BRDN0001147404)
Purpose: 3rd generation lentiviral gRNA plasmid targeting human DTYMK
Depositing lab: John Doench & David Root. Depositing organization: Broad Institute. Publication: Optimized sgRNA design to maximize activity and minimize off-target effects of CRISPR-Cas9. Doench JG, Fusi N, Sullender M, Hegde M, Vaimberg EW, Donovan KF, Smith I, Tothova Z, Wilen C, Orchard R, Virgin HW, Listgarten J, Root DE. Nat Biotechnol. 2016 Jan 18. doi: 10.1038/nbt.3437. PubMed 26780180.
Backbone
  Vector backbone: lentiGuide-Puro
  Backbone manufacturer: Zhang Lab (Addgene plasmid # 52963)
  Vector type: Mammalian Expression, Lentiviral, CRISPR
  Selectable markers: Puromycin
Growth in bacteria
  Bacterial resistance: Ampicillin, 100 μg/mL
  Growth temperature: 37°C
  Growth strain: DH5alpha
  Copy number: High Copy
Gene/Insert
  Gene/Insert name: DTYMK (alt names: DTYMK; NM_001165031.1)
  gRNA/shRNA sequence: GGAACCGGAGCAGTTCGGCG
  Species: H. sapiens (human)
  Entrez Gene: DTYMK (a.k.a. CDC8, PP3731, TMPK, TYMK)
  Promoter: hU6
  Cloning method: Unknown
  Sequencing primers: 5′ U6-F; 3′ pS2-R
Terms and licenses: Academic/Nonprofit Terms; Industry Terms: Not Available to Industry
Depositor comments: The gRNA was designed to target the following Genbank reference sequence(s): NM_001165031.1,NM_012145.3. Note that this plasmid does NOT contain Cas9. It should be used in conjunction with lentiCas9-Blast (Addgene #52962) or otherwise with cell lines already expressing Cas9. Browse the full kinome gRNA library at http://www.addgene.org/pooled-library/broadgpp-human-kinome/ or visit http://www.broadinstitute.org/rnai/public/ for detailed protocols and information.
How to cite: DTYMK gRNA (BRDN0001147404) was a gift from John Doench & David Root (Addgene plasmid # 77511 ; http://n2t.net/addgene:77511 ; RRID:Addgene_77511)
