>Addgene plasmid #77511 | DTYMK gRNA (BRDN0001147404) | depositor partial sequence | sequence record 144971 | Target Sequence
GGAACCGGAGCAGTTCGGCG
