>Addgene plasmid #77511 | DTYMK gRNA (BRDN0001147404) | addgene partial sequence | sequence record 187903 | hU6-F
AGAAAGTAATAATTTCTTGGGTAGTTTGCAGTTTTAAAATTATGTTTTAAAATGGACTATCATATGCTTA
CCGTAACTTGAAAGTATTTCGATTTCTTGGCTTTATATATCTTGTGGAAAGGACGAAACACCGGGAACCG
GAGCAGTTCGGCGGTTTTAGAGCTAGAAATAGCAAGTTAAAATAAGGCTAGTCCGTTATCAACTTGAAAA
AGTGGCACCGAGTCGGTGCTTTTTTAAGCTTGGCGTAACTAGATCTTGAGACAAATGGCAGTATTCATCC
ACAATTTTAAAAGAAAAGGGGGGATTGGGGGGTACAGTGCAGGGGAAAGAATAGTAGACATAATAGCAAC
AGACATACAAACTAAAGAATTACAAAAACAAATTACAAAAATTCAAAATTTTCGGGTTTATTACAGGGAC
AGCAGAGATCCACTTTGGCGCCGGCTCGAGGGGGCCCGGGTGCAAAGATGGATAAAGTTTTAAACAGAGA
GGAATCTTTGCAGCTAATGGACCTTCTAGGTCTTGAAAGGAGTGGGAATTGGCTCCGGTGCCCGTCAGTG
GGCAGAGCGC
